>Addgene plasmid #29528 | pcDNA3.1-ERBB4 (E317K) | addgene partial sequence | sequence record 34678 | 29528 with CMV-F
TAGCGACTCTCTGGCTACTAGAGAACCCACTGCTTACTGGCTTATCGAAATTAATACGACTCACTATAGG
GAGACCCAAGCTGGCTAGCGTTTAAACGGGCCCTCTAGAGCCACCATGAAGCCGGCGACAGGACTTTGGG
TCTGGGTGAGCCTTCTCGTGGCGGCGGGGACCGTCCAGCCCAGCGATTCTCAGTCAGTGTGTGCAGGAAC
GGAGAATAAACTGAGCTCTCTCTCTGACCTGGAACAGCAGTACCGAGCCTTGCGCAAGTACTATGAAAAC
TGTGAGGTTGTCATGGGCAACCTGGAGATAACCAGCATTGAGCACAACCGGGACCTCTCCTTCCTGCGGT
CTGTTCGAGAAGTCACAGGCTACGTGTTAGTGGCTCTTAATCAGTTTCGTTACCTGCCTCTGGAGAATTT
ACGCATTATTCGTGGGACAAAACTTTATGAGGATCGATATGCCTTGGCAATATTTTTAAACTACAGAAAA
GATGGAAACTTTGGACTTCAAGAACTTGGATTAAAGAACTTGACAGAAATCCTAAATGGTGGAGTCTATG
TAGACCAGAACAAATTCCTTTGTTATGCAGACACCATTCATTGGCAAGATATTGTTCGGAACCCATGGCC
TTCCAACTTGACTCTTGTGTCAACAAATGGTAGTTCAGGATGTGGACGTTGCCATAAGTCCTGTACTGGC
CGTTGCTGGGGACCCACAGAAAATCATTGCCAGACTTTGACAAGGACGGTGTGTGCAGAACAATGTGACG
GCAGATGCTACGGACCTTACGTCAGTGACTGCTGCCATCGAGAATGTGCTGGAGGCTGCTCAGGACCTAA
GGACACAGACTGCTTTGCCTGCATGAATTTCAATGACAGTGGAGCATGTGTACCTCAGTGTCCC
