>Addgene plasmid #29528 | pcDNA3.1-ERBB4 (E317K) | addgene partial sequence | sequence record 35730 | hERBB4-F1 (TGCAAAGTACACATATGGAGCA)
AAGTCACATAACTTTGTGGTAGATTCCAGTTCTTGTGTGCGTGCCTGCCCTAGTTCCAAGATGGAAGTAG
AAAAAAATGGGATTAAAATGTGTAAACCTTGCACTGACATTTGCCCAAAAGCTTGTGATGGCATTGGCAC
AGGATCATTGATGTCAGCTCAGACTGTGGATTCCAGTAACATTGACAAATTCATAAACTGTACCAAGATC
AATGGGAATTTGATCTTTCTAGTCACTGGTATTCATGGGGACCCTTACAATGCAATTGAAGCCATAGACC
CAGAGAAACTGAACGTCTTTCGGACAGTCAGAGAGATAACAGGTTTCCTGAACATACAGTCATGGCCACC
AAACATGACTGACTTCAGTGTTTTTTCTAACCTGGTGACCATTGGTGGAAGAGTACTCTATAGTGGCCTG
TCCTTGCTTATCCTCAAGCAACAGGGCATCACCTCTCTACAGTTCCAGTCCCTGAAGGAAATCAGCGCAG
GAAACATCTATATTACTGACAACAGCAACCTGTGTTATTATCATACCATTAACTGGACAACACTCTTCAG
CACAATCAACCAGAGAATAGTAATCCGGGACAACAGAAAAGCTGAAAATTGTACTGCTGAAGGAATGGTG
TGCAACCATCTGTGTTCCAGTGATGGCTGTTGGGGACCTGGGCCAGACCAATGTCTGTCGTGTCGCCGCT
TCAGTAGAGGAAGGATCTGCATAGAGTCTGGACCTCTTTT
