[The description below was written by a language model from this plasmid's Addgene catalogue record.]
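Description:
pcDNA3.1-ERBB4 (E317K) is a mammalian expression plasmid built on the commercial pcDNA3.1 backbone (about 5.5 kb without insert). It carries the human ERBB4 (HER4) coding sequence, an insert of roughly 3.9 kb corresponding to the reference transcript for this receptor tyrosine kinase of the EGFR/ErbB family. The insert bears a single point mutation that changes glutamic acid 317 to lysine. It was placed between XbaI and NotI sites by restriction cloning, and both sites remain intact, so the cassette can be excised or transferred. In bacteria the plasmid is maintained at high copy under ampicillin selection. A neomycin resistance marker allows G418 selection of transfected mammalian cells, including the derivation of stable lines.

The record does not list the promoter or polyadenylation signal. However, the sequencing primers given (a CMV forward primer and a BGH reverse primer) fit the standard pcDNA3.1 layout, in which the insert sits between the strong constitutive CMV immediate-early promoter and the bovine growth hormone polyadenylation signal. No epitope tag or reporter is recorded, and no feature table was supplied, so finer details of the backbone cannot be confirmed here.

The associated publication is a survey of the tyrosine kinome in melanoma that found recurrent ERBB4 mutations. This suggests that E317K is one of the tumour-derived variants examined in that study. The plasmid is suited to expressing this mutant receptor in cultured mammalian cells, typically to compare its signalling, kinase activity or effects on cell growth with those of wild-type ERBB4.
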