Addgene plasmid #29528: pcDNA3.1-ERBB4 (E317K)
Depositing lab: Yardena Samuels. Depositing organization: National Human Genome Research Institute (NHGRI). Publication: Analysis of the tyrosine kinome in melanoma reveals recurrent mutations in ERBB4. Prickett TD, Agrawal NS, Wei X, Yates KE, Lin JC, Wunderlich JR, Cronin JC, Cruz P, Rosenberg SA, Samuels Y. Nat Genet. 2009 Oct . 41(10):1127-32. 10.1038/ng.438 PubMed 19718025.
Backbone
  Vector backbone: pcDNA3.1
  Backbone manufacturer: Invitrogen
  Backbone size w/o insert (bp): 5500
  Vector type: Mammalian Expression
  Selectable markers: Neomycin (select with G418)
Growth in bacteria
  Bacterial resistance: Ampicillin, 100 μg/mL
  Growth temperature: 37°C
  Growth strain: DH5alpha
  Copy number: High Copy
Gene/Insert
  Gene/Insert name: ERBB4 (alt name: HER4)
  Species: H. sapiens (human)
  Insert size (bp): 3927
  Mutation: changed glutamic acid 317 to lysine
  GenBank ID: NM_005235
  Entrez Gene: ERBB4 (a.k.a. ALS19, HER4, p180erbB4)
  Cloning method: Restriction Enzyme; 5′ cloning site XbaI (not destroyed); 3′ cloning site NotI (not destroyed)
  Sequencing primers: 5′ CMV-F; 3′ BGH-rev
Terms and licenses: Academic/Nonprofit Terms; Industry Terms: Not Available to Industry
How to cite: pcDNA3.1-ERBB4 (E317K) was a gift from Yardena Samuels (Addgene plasmid # 29528 ; http://n2t.net/addgene:29528 ; RRID:Addgene_29528)
